>Addgene plasmid #162923 | C413-E26: attB4-SV40p>-attB1r | addgene full sequence | sequence record 330537 | Addgene NGS Result
TTAACGCTAGCATGGATGTTTTCCCAGTCACGACGTTGTAAAACGACGGCCAGTCTTAAAATTCGAGCTC
GGTCCGATCGGGCCCGCGTTAACGCTACCATGGAGCTCCAAATAATGATTTTATTTTGACTGATAGTGAC
CTGTTCGTTGCAACAAATTGATAAGCAATGCTTTTTTATAATGCCAACTTTGTATAGAAAAGTTGGCCTG
TGGAATGTGTGTCAGTTAGGGTGTGGAAAGTCCCCAGGCTCCCCAGCAGGCAGAAGTATGCAAAGCATGC
ATCTCAATTAGTCAGCAAGGAAAGTCCCCAGGCTCCCCAGCAGGCAGAAGTATGCAAAGCATGCATCTCA
ATTAGTCAGCAACCATAGTCCCGCCCCTAACTCCGCCCATCCCGCCCCTAACTCCGCCCAGTTCCGCCCA
TTCTCCGCCCCATGGCTGACTAATTTTTTTTATTTATGCAGAGGCCGAGGCCGCCTCGGCCTCTGAGCTA
TTCCAGAAGTAGTGAAGAGGCTTTTTTGGAGGCCTAGGCTTTTGCAAAAAGCTGGCAACTTTGTACAAAA
AAGTTGAACGAGAAACGTAAAATGATATAAATATCAATATATTAAATTAGATTTTGCATAAAAAACAGAC
TACATAATACTGTAAAACACAACATATGCAGTCACTATGAACCAACTACTTAGATGGTATTAGTGACCTG
TAGAATTCGAGCTCTAGAGCTGCAGGGCGGCCGCGATATCCCCTATAGTGAGTCGTATTACATGGTCATA
GCTGTTTCCTGGCAGCTCTGGCCCGTGTCTCAAAATCTCTGATGTTACATTGCACAAGATCGGTACCCGG
GGATCCTCTAGACCAGCCAGGACAGAAATGCCTCGACTTCGCTGCTACCCAAGGTTGCCGGGTGACGCAC
ACCGTGGAAACGGATGAAGGCACGAACCCAGTGGACATAAGCCTGTTCGGTTCGTAAGCTGTAATGCAAG
TAGCGTATGCGCTCACGCAACTGGTCCAGAACCTTGACCGAACGCAGCGGTGGTAACGGCGCAGTGGCGG
TTTTCATGGCTTGTTATGACTGTTTTTTTGGGGTACAGTCTATGCCTCGGGCATCCAAGCAGCAAGCGCG
TTACGCCGTGGGTCGATGTTTGATGTTATGGAGCAGCAACGATGTTACGCAGCAGGGCAGTCGCCCTAAA
ACAAAGTTAAACATTATGAGGGAAGCGGTGATCGCCGAAGTATCGACTCAACTATCAGAGGTAGTTGGCG
TCATCGAGCGCCATCTCGAACCGACGTTGCTGGCCGTACATTTGTACGGCTCCGCAGTGGATGGCGGCCT
GAAGCCACACAGTGATATTGATTTGCTGGTTACGGTGACCGTAAGGCTTGATGAAACAACGCGGCGAGCT
TTGATCAACGACCTTTTGGAAACTTCGGCTTCCCCTGGAGAGAGCGAGATTCTCCGCGCTGTAGAAGTCA
CCATTGTTGTGCACGACGACATCATTCCGTGGCGTTATCCAGCTAAGCGCGAACTGCAATTTGGAGAATG
GCAGCGCAATGACATTCTTGCAGGTATCTTCGAGCCAGCCACGATCGACATTGATCTGGCTATCTTGCTG
ACAAAAGCAAGAGAACATAGCGTTGCCTTGGTAGGTCCAGCGGCGGAGGAACTCTTTGATCCGGTTCCTG
AACAGGATCTATTTGAGGCGCTAAATGAAACCTTAACGCTATGGAACTCGCCGCCCGACTGGGCTGGCGA
TGAGCGAAATGTAGTGCTTACGTTGTCCCGCATTTGGTACAGCGCAGTAACCGGCAAAATCGCGCCGAAG
GATGTCGCTGCCGACTGGGCAATGGAGCGCCTGCCGGCCCAGTATCAGCCCGTCATACTTGAAGCTAGAC
AGGCTTATCTTGGACAAGAAGAAGATCGCTTGGCCTCGCGCGCAGATCAGTTGGAAGAATTTGTCCACTA
CGTGAAAGGCGAGATCACCAAGGTAGTCGGCAAATAACCCTCGAGCCACCCATGACCAAAATCCCTTAAC
GTGAGTTACGCGTCGTTCCACTGAGCGTCAGACCCCGTAGAAAAGATCAAAGGATCTTCTTGAGATCCTT
TTTTTCTGCGCGTAATCTGCTGCTTGCAAACAAAAAAACCACCGCTACCAGCGGTGGTTTGTTTGCCGGA
TCAAGAGCTACCAACTCTTTTTCCGAAGGTAACTGGCTTCAGCAGAGCGCAGATACCAAATACTGTTCTT
CTAGTGTAGCCGTAGTTAGGCCACCACTTCAAGAACTCTGTAGCACCGCCTACATACCTCGCTCTGCTAA
TCCTGTTACCAGTGGCTGCTGCCAGTGGCGATAAGTCGTGTCTTACCGGGTTGGACTCAAGACGATAGTT
ACCGGATAAGGCGCAGCGGTCGGGCTGAACGGGGGGTTCGTGCACACAGCCCAGCTTGGAGCGAACGACC
TACACCGAACTGAGATACCTACAGCGTGAGCTATGAGAAAGCGCCACGCTTCCCGAAGGGAGAAAGGCGG
ACAGGTATCCGGTAAGCGGCAGGGTCGGAACAGGAGAGCGCACGAGGGAGCTTCCAGGGGGAAACGCCTG
GTATCTTTATAGTCCTGTCGGGTTTCGCCACCTCTGACTTGAGCGTCGATTTTTGTGATGCTCGTCAGGG
GGGCGGAGCCTATGGAAAAACGCCAGCAACGCGGCCTTTTTACGGTTCCTGGCCTTTTGCTGGCCTTTTG
CTCACATGTTCTTTCCTGCGTTATCCCCTGATTCTGTGGATAACCGTATTACCGCCTTTGAGTGAGCTGA
TACCGCTCGCCGCAGCCGAACGACCGAGCGCAGCGAGTCAGTGAGCGAGGAAGCGGAAGAGCGCCCAATA
CGCAAACCGCCTCTCCCCGCGCGTTGGCCGATTCATTAATGCAGCTGGCACGACAGGTTTCCCGACTGGA
AAGCGGGCAGTGAGCGCAACGCAATTAATACGCGTACCGCTAGCCAGGAAGAGTTTGTAGAAACGCAAAA
AGGCCATCCGTCAGGATGGCCTTCTGCTTAGTTTGATGCCTGGCAGTTTATGGCGGGCGTCCTGCCCGCC
ACCCTCCGGGCCGTTGCTTCACAACGTTCAAATCCGCTCCCGGCGGATTTGTCCTACTCAGGAGAGCGTT
CACCGACAAACAACAGATAAAACGAAAGGCCCAGTCTTCCGACTGAGCCTTTCGTTTTATTTGATGCCTG
GCAGTTCCCTACTCTCGCG
Features (pLannotate 1.2.2; 14 found; start..end, strand, type, name):
     18..54      -  CDS            lacZα (fragment): LacZα fragment of β-galactosidase; lacZ fragment
    109..194     +  protein_bind   attL1 (fragment): mutant version of attL; recombination site for the Gateway® LR reaction LR Clonase™
    185..205     +  protein_bind   attB4: mutant version of attB; core recombination site for the Gateway® BP reaction BP Clonase™
    217..538     +  promoter       SV40 promoter: SV40 enhancer and early promoter
    546..669     +  protein_bind   attR6: mutant version of attR; recombination site for the Gateway® LR reaction LR Clonase™
    742..760     -  promoter       T7 promoter: promoter for bacteriophage T7 RNA polymerase
    830..852     +  misc_feature   MCS (fragment): pUC18/19 multiple cloning site
    944..967     +  promoter       Pc promoter (fragment): intI1 (promoter lies within the coding sequence); class 1 integron promoter
   1143..1199    +  CDS            GmR (fragment): gentamycin acetyltransferase; aacC1; confers resistance to gentamycin
   1206..1997    +  CDS            SmR: aminoglycoside adenylyltransferase (Murphy, 1985); aadA; confers resistance to spectinomycin and streptomycin
   2090..2678    +  rep_origin     ori: high-copy-number ColE1/pMB1/pBR322/pUC origin of replication
   2861..2953    +  CDS            lacI (fragment): lac repressor; lacI; The lac repressor binds to the lac operator to inhibit transcription in E. coli. This inhibition can be relieved by adding lactose or isopropyl-β-D-thiogalactopyranoside (IPTG).
   3008..3035    -  terminator     rrnB T2 terminator: transcription terminator T2 from the E. coli rrnB gene
   3167..3210    +  terminator     rrnB T1 terminator: Escherichia coli rrnB; transcription terminator T1 from the E. coli rrnB gene
