[The description below was written by a language model from this plasmid's Addgene catalogue record and pLannotate feature annotations shown in this document.]
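Description:
C413-E26: attB4-SV40p>-attB1r is a small (about 3.2 kb) Gateway entry clone built on the pDonr233 donor backbone and catalogued as a synthetic biology part for multisite recombinational assembly. It is maintained in E. coli through a high-copy ColE1/pUC-type origin and selected with spectinomycin via the aadA (SmR) aminoglycoside adenylyltransferase gene. Short fragments of a class 1 integron Pc promoter and a gentamicin acetyltransferase gene sit just upstream of it, apparently remnants of the integron-derived source of the resistance cassette. rrnB T1 and T2 terminators lie upstream of the recombination cassette, where they typically shield it from read-through transcription. Small lacZα, lacI and MCS fragments and a T7 promoter are further backbone remnants.

The payload is the SV40 enhancer and early promoter, roughly 320 bp, oriented forward and carrying no coding sequence. The catalogue lists the insert species as human, although the element is of simian virus 40 origin. The promoter is flanked by Gateway recombination sites. The name indicates it was introduced as an attB4/attB1r-flanked fragment, which after a BP reaction would leave attL4- and attR1-type sites in the entry clone. The automated annotation labels the flanking sites as an attL1 fragment overlapping an attB4 core on one side and attR6 on the other, which probably reflects imprecise matching among closely related att variants rather than a different architecture.

In an LR reaction this clone supplies the promoter module, to be combined with an entry clone carrying a gene of interest and a compatible destination vector. The result places SV40-driven transcription immediately upstream of the chosen ORF for mammalian expression, supporting combinatorial assembly of promoter and gene combinations.
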