Addgene plasmid #162923: C413-E26: attB4-SV40p>-attB1r
Purpose: Gateway attB4/attB1r entry clone for mammalian expression using the SV40 promoter
Depositing lab: Dominic Esposito. Depositing organization: National Cancer Institute (NCI). Publication: Combinatorial assembly of clone libraries using site-specific recombination. Wall VE, Garvey LA, Mehalko JL, Procter LV, Esposito D. Methods Mol Biol. 2014;1116:193-208. doi: 10.1007/978-1-62703-764-8_14. PubMed 24395366.
Backbone
  Vector backbone: pDonr233
  Vector type: Synthetic Biology
Growth in bacteria
  Bacterial resistance: Spectinomycin, 50 μg/mL
  Growth temperature: 37°C
  Growth strain: DH5alpha
  Copy number: High Copy
Gene/Insert
  Gene/Insert name: SV40 immediate early promoter
  Species: H. sapiens (human)
  Cloning method: Gateway Cloning
Terms and licenses: Academic/Nonprofit Terms; Industry Terms: Not Available to Industry
How to cite: C413-E26: attB4-SV40p>-attB1r was a gift from Dominic Esposito (Addgene plasmid # 162923 ; http://n2t.net/addgene:162923 ; RRID:Addgene_162923)
